>Addgene plasmid #24706 | pUNIV-EGFP | addgene partial sequence | sequence record 30715 | 24706 with SV40pA-R
AACAACAACAATTGCATTCATTTTATGTTTCAGGTTCAGGGGGAGATGTGGGAGGTTTTTTAAAGCAAGT
AAAACCTCTACAAATGTGGTAAAATCCGATAAGGATCGATCCGGGCTGGCGTAATAGCGAAGAGGCCCGC
ACCGATCGCCCTTCCCAACAGTTGCGCAGCCTGAATGGCGAATGG
[124 nt withheld, positions 186-309]
C
[91 nt withheld, positions 311-401]
A
[49 nt withheld, positions 403-451]
CCTTTGACGTTGGAGTCCACGTTCTTT
[37 nt withheld, positions 479-515]
ACCCTATCTCGGTCTATTCTTTTGATTTATAAGGGATTTTGCCGATTTCGGCCTATTGGTTAAAAAATGA
GCTGATTTAACAAAAATTTAACGCGAATTTTAACAAAATATTAACGCTTACAATTTCCTGATGCGGTATT
TTCTCCTTACGCATCTGTGCGGTATTTCACACCGCATACGCGGATCTGCGCAGCACCATGGCCTGAAATA
ACCTCTGAAAGAGGAACTTGGTTAGGTACCTTCTGAGGCGGAAAGAACCAGCTGTGGAATGTGTGTCAGT
TAGGGTGTGGAAAGTCCCCAGGCTCCCCAGCAGGCAGAAGTATGCAAAGCATGCATCTCAATTAGTCAGC
AACC
