>Addgene plasmid #24706 | pUNIV-EGFP | addgene partial sequence | sequence record 30716 | 24706 with CMV-F
CGACTGTTAGTGAACCGTCAGATCACTAGAAGCTTTATTGCGGTAGTTTATCACAGTTAAATTGCTAACG
CAGTCAGTGCTTCTGACACAACAGTCTCGAACTTAAGCTGCAGTGACTCTCTTAAGGTAGCCTTGCAGAA
GTTGGTCGTGAGGCACTGGGCAGGTAAGTATCAAGGTTACAAGACAGGTTTAAGGAGACCAATAGAAACT
GGGCTTGTCGAGACAGAGAAGACTCTTGCGTTTCTGATAGGCACCTATTGGTCTTACTGACATCCACTTT
GCCTTTCTCTCCACAGGTGTCCACTCCCAGTTCAATTACAGCTCTTAAGGCTAGAGTACTTAATACGACT
CACTATAGGCTAGCCTCGAGAATTCCGTTTTTATTTTTAATTTTCTTTCAAATACTTCCACCATGGTGAG
CAAGGGCGAGGAGCTGTTCACCGGGGTGGTGCCCATCCTGGTCGAGCTGGACGGCGACGTAAACGGCCAC
AAGTTCAGCGTGTCCGGCGAGGGCGAGGGCGATGCCACCTACGGCAAGCTGACCCTGAAGTTCATCTGCA
CCACCGGCAAGCTGCCCGTGCCCTGGCCCACCCTCGTGACCACCCTGACCTACGGCGTGCAGTGCTTCAG
CCGCTACCCCGACCACATGAAGCAGCACGACTTCTTCAAGTCCGCCATGCCCGAAGGCTACGTCCAGGAG
CGCACCATCTTCTTCAAGGACGACGGCAACTACAAGACCCGCGCCGAGGTGAAGTTCGAGGGCGACACCC
TGGTGAACCGCATCGAGCTGAAGGGCATCGACTTCAAGGAGGAC
