[The description below was written by a language model from this plasmid's Addgene catalogue record.]
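Description:
pUNIV-EGFP is a reporter version of the pUNIV multi-host expression vector, in which the roughly 720 bp coding sequence for enhanced green fluorescent protein (EGFP, derived from the jellyfish Aequorea victoria) has been placed into a backbone of about 5.7 kb. The insert was cloned by restriction digestion between EcoRI at the 5′ end and MluI at the 3′ end, and both sites remain intact, so the EGFP fragment can be excised or swapped for another open reading frame. The plasmid is catalogued for mammalian, bacterial and yeast expression. It is maintained in standard E. coli cloning strains as a high-copy plasmid under ampicillin selection, and it also carries a neomycin resistance marker that allows G418 selection of transfected eukaryotic cells.

The record does not list the promoters, untranslated regions or polyadenylation signals that drive EGFP expression, and no feature table is provided. Use of a T7 primer for 5′ sequencing suggests that a T7 promoter lies upstream of the cloning site, which would permit in vitro transcription of the insert. The title of the associated publication describes an expression vector optimized for ion channel studies in Xenopus oocytes and mammalian cells using alfalfa mosaic virus, which suggests that sequence from this virus contributes to the vector design, although the record does not state which element or where it sits. In that context, pUNIV-EGFP most plausibly serves as a fluorescent control for assessing expression from the pUNIV backbone across systems, and as a starting plasmid for replacing EGFP with a gene of interest.
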