Addgene plasmid #24706: pUNIV-EGFP
Depositing lab: Cynthia Czajkowski. Depositing organization: University of Wisconsin, Madison. Publication: Optimized expression vector for ion channel studies in Xenopus oocytes and mammalian cells using alfalfa mosaic virus. Venkatachalan SP, Bushman JD, Mercado JL, Sancar F, Christopherson KR, Boileau AJ. Pflugers Arch. 2007 Apr . 454(1):155-63. 10.1007/s00424-006-0183-1 PubMed 17146677.
Backbone
  Vector backbone: pUNIV
  Backbone size w/o insert (bp): 5695
  Vector type: Mammalian Expression, Bacterial Expression, Yeast Expression
  Selectable markers: Neomycin (select with G418)
Growth in bacteria
  Bacterial resistance: Ampicillin, 100 μg/mL
  Growth temperature: 37°C
  Growth strain: DH5alpha
  Growth instructions: any standard
  Copy number: High Copy
Gene/Insert
  Gene/Insert name: EGFP
  Species: Aequoria victoria
  Insert size (bp): 720
  Entrez Gene: eGFP (a.k.a. pPRS3a_01)
  Cloning method: Restriction Enzyme; 5′ cloning site EcoRI (not destroyed); 3′ cloning site MluI (not destroyed)
  Sequencing primers: 5′ T7; 3′ TATGTAGCTTAGAGACTCCATTCGGGTGTTC
Terms and licenses: Academic/Nonprofit Terms; Industry Terms: Not Available to Industry
How to cite: pUNIV-EGFP was a gift from Cynthia Czajkowski (Addgene plasmid # 24706 ; http://n2t.net/addgene:24706 ; RRID:Addgene_24706)
